Addgene plasmid #113715: EF.hICN1
Purpose: Constitutive expression of hICN1, e.g. for hedgehog-induction. Based on addgene #17623, with CMV.GFP removed.
Depositing lab: Manfred Ogris. Depositing organization: University of Vienna. Publication: Luminescent and fluorescent triple reporter plasmid constructs for Wnt, Hedgehog and Notch pathway. Maier J, Elmenofi S, Taschauer A, Anton M, Sami H, Ogris M. PLoS One. 2019 Dec 20;14(12):e0226570. doi: 10.1371/journal.pone.0226570. eCollection 2019. PubMed 31860685.
Backbone
  Vector backbone: EF.hICN1.CMV.GFP
  Total vector size (bp): 9166
  Modifications to backbone: Removed CMV.GFP
  Vector type: Mammalian Expression, Lentiviral
Growth in bacteria
  Bacterial resistance: Ampicillin, 100 μg/mL
  Growth temperature: 30°C
  Growth strain: NEB Stable
  Copy number: Unknown
Gene/Insert
  Gene/Insert name: None
  Cloning method: Restriction Enzyme; 5′ cloning site EcoRI (not destroyed); 3′ cloning site EcoRI (not destroyed)
  Sequencing primers: 5′ M13
Resource information
  A portion of this plasmid was derived from a plasmid made by: EF.hICN1.CMV.GFP was a gift from Linzhao Cheng (Addgene plasmid #17623).
Terms and licenses: Academic/Nonprofit Terms; Industry Terms: Not Available to Industry
Depositor comments: The hICN1 insert contains a difference that results in A184S compared to the NCBI reference. This difference does not impact the function of the plasmid.
How to cite: EF.hICN1 was a gift from Manfred Ogris (Addgene plasmid # 113715 ; http://n2t.net/addgene:113715 ; RRID:Addgene_113715)
