[The description below was written by a language model from this plasmid's Addgene catalogue record and the feature table of its GenBank file.]
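Description:
EF.hICN1 is a third-generation-style, self-inactivating HIV-1 lentiviral transfer plasmid that also serves as a plain mammalian expression vector for constitutive production of hICN1, the intracellular domain of human Notch1. It was derived from EF.hICN1.CMV.GFP by excising the CMV-GFP reporter cassette at EcoRI sites that remain intact, so the resulting construct carries no fluorescent marker. In bacteria it replicates from a high-copy ColE1/pUC origin with ampicillin selection through beta-lactamase. An f1 origin and remnants of a lacZ/M13 cloning region (lac promoter and operator, T3 and T7 promoters) are also present, along with an SV40 origin and SV40 polyadenylation signal downstream of the viral cassette.

The viral genome is transcribed from an RSV promoter fused to a truncated 5' LTR, followed by the Psi packaging signal and the Rev response element, and ends in a U3-deleted 3' LTR that inactivates LTR-driven transcription after integration. Inside this unit, the human EF-1-alpha promoter with its first intron drives the payload. The feature table does not annotate the hICN1 coding sequence itself, but an unannotated stretch between the promoter and the 3' LTR is where it would sit. The depositor notes an A184S difference from the reference protein that reportedly does not affect function.

The stated purpose cites constitutive hICN1 expression "for hedgehog-induction", in the context of work on Wnt, Hedgehog and Notch pathway reporter plasmids. The catalogue lists a total size of 9166 bp, whereas the held sequence record is 9958 bp, a discrepancy the record does not explain.
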