LOCUS       Exported 9958 bp ds-DNA circular SYN 12-MAY-2021
DEFINITION  Constitutive expression of hICN1, e.g. for hedgehog-induction. Based
            on addgene #17623, with CMV.GFP removed..
ACCESSION   .
VERSION     .
KEYWORDS    EF.hICN1
SOURCE      synthetic DNA construct
  ORGANISM  synthetic DNA construct
REFERENCE   1 (bases 1 to 9958)
  AUTHORS   Maier J, Elmenofi S, Taschauer A, Anton M, Sami H, Ogris M
  TITLE     Luminescent and fluorescent triple reporter plasmid constructs for
            Wnt, Hedgehog and Notch pathway.
  JOURNAL   PLoS One. 2019 Dec 20;14(12):e0226570. doi:
            10.1371/journal.pone.0226570. eCollection 2019.
  PUBMED    31860685
REFERENCE   2 (bases 1 to 9958)
  AUTHORS   .
  TITLE     Direct Submission
  JOURNAL   Exported May 12, 2021 from SnapGene Server 1.1.58
            http://www.snapgene.com
FEATURES             Location/Qualifiers
     source          1..9958
                     /organism="synthetic DNA construct"
                     /mol_type="other DNA"
     promoter        1..1179
                     /label=EF-1-alpha promoter
                     /note="strong constitutive promoter for human elongation
                     factor EF-1-alpha"
     intron          232..1170
                     /label=EF-1-alpha intron A
                     /note="intron upstream of the start codon of human
                     EF-1-alpha"
     primer_bind     1127..1147
                     /label=EF1a-F
                     /note="Human elongation factor-1a promoter, forward primer"
     promoter        1196..1214
                     /label=T7 promoter
                     /note="promoter for bacteriophage T7 RNA polymerase"
     LTR             3778..4011
                     /label=3' LTR (Delta-U3)
                     /note="self-inactivating 3' long terminal repeat (LTR) from
                     HIV-1"
     polyA_signal    4083..4204
                     /label=SV40 poly(A) signal
                     /note="SV40 polyadenylation signal"
     primer_bind     complement(4120..4139)
                     /label=SV40pA-R
                     /note="SV40 polyA, reverse primer"
     primer_bind     4174..4193
                     /label=EBV-rev
                     /note="SV40 polyA terminator, reverse primer"
     rep_origin      4244..4379
                     /label=SV40 ori
                     /note="SV40 origin of replication"
     primer_bind     4306..4325
                     /label=SV40pro-F
                     /note="SV40 promoter/origin, forward primer"
     promoter        complement(4400..4418)
                     /label=T7 promoter
                     /note="promoter for bacteriophage T7 RNA polymerase"
     primer_bind     complement(4428..4445)
                     /label=M13 Forward
                     /note="In lacZ gene. Also called M13-F20 or M13 (-21)
                     Forward"
     primer_bind     complement(4428..4444)
                     /label=M13 fwd
                     /note="common sequencing primer, one of multiple similar
                     variants"
     primer_bind     complement(4437..4459)
                     /label=M13/pUC Forward
                     /note="In lacZ gene"
     rep_origin      4586..5041
                     /direction=RIGHT
                     /label=f1 ori
                     /note="f1 bacteriophage origin of replication; arrow
                     indicates direction of (+) strand synthesis"
     primer_bind     complement(4673..4692)
                     /label=F1ori-R
                     /note="F1 origin, reverse primer"
     primer_bind     4883..4904
                     /label=F1ori-F
                     /note="F1 origin, forward primer"
     promoter        5067..5171
                     /gene="bla"
                     /label=AmpR promoter
     CDS             5172..6032
                     /codon_start=1
                     /gene="bla"
                     /product="beta-lactamase"
                     /label=AmpR
                     /note="confers resistance to ampicillin, carbenicillin, and
                     related antibiotics"
                     /translation="MSIQHFRVALIPFFAAFCLPVFAHPETLVKVKDAEDQLGARVGYI
                     ELDLNSGKILESFRPEERFPMMSTFKVLLCGAVLSRIDAGQEQLGRRIHYSQNDLVEYS
                     PVTEKHLTDGMTVRELCSAAITMSDNTAANLLLTTIGGPKELTAFLHNMGDHVTRLDRW
                     EPELNEAIPNDERDTTMPVAMATTLRKLLTGELLTLASRQQLIDWMEADKVAGPLLRSA
                     LPAGWFIADKSGAGERGSRGIIAALGPDGKPSRIVVIYTTGSQATMDERNRQIAEIGAS
                     LIKHW"
     primer_bind     complement(5390..5409)
                     /label=Amp-R
                     /note="Ampicillin resistance gene, reverse primer"
     rep_origin      6203..6791
                     /direction=RIGHT
                     /label=ori
                     /note="high-copy-number ColE1/pMB1/pBR322/pUC origin of
                     replication"
     primer_bind     6692..6711
                     /label=pBR322ori-F
                     /note="pBR322 origin, forward primer"
     primer_bind     6945..6962
                     /label=L4440
                     /note="L4440 vector, forward primer"
     protein_bind    7079..7100
                     /label=CAP binding site
                     /bound_moiety="E. coli catabolite activator protein"
                     /note="CAP binding activates transcription in the presence
                     of cAMP."
     promoter        7115..7145
                     /label=lac promoter
                     /note="promoter for the E. coli lac operon"
     protein_bind    7153..7169
                     /label=lac operator
                     /bound_moiety="lac repressor encoded by lacI"
                     /note="The lac repressor binds to the lac operator to
                     inhibit transcription in E. coli. This inhibition can be
                     relieved by adding lactose or
                     isopropyl-beta-D-thiogalactopyranoside (IPTG)."
     primer_bind     7158..7180
                     /label=M13/pUC Reverse
                     /note="In lacZ gene"
     primer_bind     7177..7193
                     /label=M13 rev
                     /note="common sequencing primer, one of multiple similar
                     variants"
     primer_bind     7177..7193
                     /label=M13 Reverse
                     /note="In lacZ gene. Also called M13-rev"
     primer_bind     7212..7232
                     /label=T3
                     /note="T3 promoter, forward primer"
     promoter        7214..7232
                     /label=T3 promoter
                     /note="promoter for bacteriophage T3 RNA polymerase"
     promoter        7260..7486
                     /label=RSV promoter
                     /note="Rous sarcoma virus enhancer/promoter"
     LTR             7487..7667
                     /label=5' LTR (truncated)
                     /note="truncated 5' long terminal repeat (LTR) from HIV-1"
     misc_feature    7714..7839
                     /label=HIV-1 Psi
                     /note="packaging signal of human immunodeficiency virus
                     type 1"
     misc_feature    9109..9342
                     /label=RRE
                     /note="The Rev response element (RRE) of HIV-1 allows for
                     Rev-dependent mRNA export from the nucleus to the
                     cytoplasm."
     CDS             9527..9571
                     /codon_start=1
                     /product="antigenic peptide corresponding to amino acids
                     655 to 669 of the HIV envelope protein gp41 (Lutje Hulsik
                     et al., 2013)"
                     /label=gp41 peptide
                     /note="recognized by the 2H10 single-chain llama nanobody"
                     /translation="KNEQELLELDKWASL"
ORIGIN
        1 ggctccggtg cccgtcagtg ggcagagcgc acatcgccca cagtccccga gaagttgggg
       61 ggaggggtcg gcaattgaac cggtgcctag agaaggtggc gcggggtaaa ctgggaaagt
      121 gatgtcgtgt actggctccg cctttttccc gagggtgggg gagaaccgta tataagtgca
      181 gtagtcgccg tgaacgttct ttttcgcaac gggtttgccg ccagaacaca ggtaagtgcc
      241 gtgtgtggtt cccgcgggcc tggcctcttt acgggttatg gcccttgcgt gccttgaatt
      301 acttccacct ggctgcagta cgtgattctt gatcccgagc ttcgggttgg aagtgggtgg
      361 gagagttcga ggccttgcgc ttaaggagcc ccttcgcctc gtgcttgagt tgaggcctgg
      421 cctgggcgct ggggccgccg cgtgcgaatc tggtggcacc ttcgcgcctg tctcgctgct
      481 ttcgataagt ctctagccat ttaaaatttt tgatgacctg ctgcgacgct ttttttctgg
      541 caagatagtc ttgtaaatgc gggccaagat ctgcacactg gtatttcggt ttttggggcc
      601 gcgggcggcg acggggcccg tgcgtcccag cgcacatgtt cggcgaggcg gggcctgcga
      661 gcgcggccac cgagaatcgg acgggggtag tctcaagctg gccggcctgc tctggtgcct
      721 ggcctcgcgc cgccgtgtat cgccccgccc tgggcggcaa ggctggcccg gtcggcacca
      781 gttgcgtgag cggaaagatg gccgcttccc ggccctgctg cagggagctc aaaatggagg
      841 acgcggcgct cgggagagcg ggcgggtgag tcacccacac aaaggaaaag ggcctttccg
      901 tcctcagccg tcgcttcatg tgactccacg gagtaccggg cgccgtccag gcacctcgat
      961 tagttctcga gcttttggag tacgtcgtct ttaggttggg gggaggggtt ttatgcgatg
     1021 gagtttcccc acactgagtg ggtggagact gaagttaggc cagcttggca cttgatgtaa
     1081 ttctccttgg aatttgccct ttttgagttt ggatcttggt tcattctcaa gcctcagaca
     1141 gtggttcaaa gtttttttct tccatttcag gtgtcgtgag gaattagctt ggtactaata
     1201 cgactcacta tagggagacc caagctggct aggtaagctt gatgatccgg aggcatgcgg
     1261 cggcagcatg gccagctctg gttccctgag ggcttcaaag tgtctgaggc cagcaagaag
     1321 aagcggcggg agcccctcgg cgaggactcc gtgggcctca agcccctgaa gaacgcttca
     1381 gacggtgccc tcatggacga caaccagaat gagtgggggg acgaggacct ggagaccaag
     1441 aagttccggt tcgaggagcc cgtggttctg cctgacctgg acgaccagac agaccaccgg
     1501 cagtggactc agcagcacct ggatgccgct gacctgcgca tgtctgccat ggcccccaca
     1561 ccgccccagg gtgaggttga cgccgactgc atggacgtca atgtccgcgg gcctgatggc
     1621 ttcaccccgc tcatgatcgc ctcctgcagc gggggcggcc tggagacggg caacagcgag
     1681 gaagaggagg acgcgccggc cgtcatctcc gacttcatct accagggcgc cagcctgcac
     1741 aaccagacag accgcacggg cgagaccgcc ttgcacctgg ccgcccgcta ctcacgctct
     1801 gattccgcca agcgcctgct ggaggccagc gcagatgcca acatccagga caacatgggc
     1861 cgcaccccgc tgcatgcggc tgtgtctgcc gacgcacaag gtgtcttcca gatcctgatc
     1921 cggaaccgag ccacagacct ggatgcccgc atgcatgatg gcacgacgcc actgatcctg
     1981 gctgcccgcc tggccgtgga gggcatgctg gaggacctca tcaactcaca cgccgacgtc
     2041 aacgccgtag atgacctggg caagtccgcc ctgcactggg ccgccgccgt gaacaatgtg
     2101 gatgccgcag ttgtgctcct gaagaacggg gctaacaaag atatgcagaa caacagggag
     2161 gagacacccc tgtttctggc cgcccgggag ggcagctacg agaccgccaa ggtgctgctg
     2221 gaccactttg ccaaccggga catcacggat catatggacc gcctgccgcg cgacatcgca
     2281 caggagcgca tgcatcacga catcgtgagg ctgctggacg agtacaacct ggtgcgcagc
     2341 ccgcagctgc acggagcccc gctggggggc acgcccaccc tgtcgccccc gctctgctcg
     2401 cccaacggct acctgggcag cctcaagccc ggcgtgcagg gcaagaaggt ccgcaagccc
     2461 agcagcaaag gcctggcctg tggaagcaag gaggccaagg acctcaaggc acggaggaag
     2521 aagtcccagg atggcaaggg ctgcctgctg gacagctccg gcatgctctc gcccgtggac
     2581 tccctggagt caccccatgg ctacctgtca gacgtggcct cgccgccact gctgccctcc
     2641 ccgttccagc agtctccgtc cgtgcccctc aaccacctgc ctgggatgcc cgacacccac
     2701 ctgggcatcg ggcacctgaa cgtggcggcc aagcccgaga tggcggcgct gggtgggggc
     2761 ggccggctgg cctttgagac tggcccacct cgtctctccc acctgcctgt ggcctctggc
     2821 accagcaccg tcctgggctc cagcagcgga ggggccctga atttcactgt gggcgggtcc
     2881 accagtttga atggtcaatg cgagtggctg tcccggctgc agagcggcat ggtgccgaac
     2941 caatacaacc ctctgcgggg gagtgtggca ccaggccccc tgagcacaca ggccccctcc
     3001 ctgcagcatg gcatggtagg cccgctgcac agtagccttg ctgccagcgc cctgtcccag
     3061 atgatgagct accagggcct gcccagcacc cggctggcca cccagcctca cctggtgcag
     3121 acccagcagg tgcagccaca aaacttacag atgcagcagc agaacctgca gccagcaaac
     3181 atccagcagc agcaaagcct gcagccgcca ccaccaccac cacagccgca ccttggcgtg
     3241 agctcagcag ccagcggcca cctgggccgg agcttcctga gtggagagcc gagccaggca
     3301 gacgtgcagc cactgggccc cagcagcctg gcggtgcaca ctattctgcc ccaggagagc
     3361 cccgccctgc ccacgtcgct gccatcctcg ctggtcccac ccgtgaccgc agcccagttc
     3421 ctgacgcccc cctcgcagca cagctactcc tcgcctgtgg acaacacccc cagccaccag
     3481 ctacaggtgc ctgagcaccc cttcctcacc ccgtcccctg agtcccctga ccagtggtcc
     3541 agctcgtccc cgcattccaa cgtctccgac tggtccgagg gcgtctccag ccctcccacc
     3601 agcatgcagt cccagatcgc ccgcattccg gaggccttca agtaaacggc gcgtcagatc
     3661 cactagtaac ggccgccagt gtgctggaat tatcgaattc gagctcggta cctttaagac
     3721 caatgactta caaggcagct gtagatctta gccacttttt aaaagaaaag gggggactgg
     3781 aagggctaat tcactcccaa cgaagacaag atctgctttt tgcttgtact gggtctctct
     3841 ggttagacca gatctgagcc tgggagctct ctggctaact agggaaccca ctgcttaagc
     3901 ctcaataaag cttgccttga gtgcttcaag tagtgtgtgc ccgtctgttg tgtgactctg
     3961 gtaactagag atccctcaga cccttttagt cagtgtggaa aatctctagc agtagtagtt
     4021 catgtcatct tattattcag tatttataac ttgcaaagaa atgaatatca gagagtgaga
     4081 ggaacttgtt tattgcagct tataatggtt acaaataaag caatagcatc acaaatttca
     4141 caaataaagc atttttttca ctgcattcta gttgtggttt gtccaaactc atcaatgtat
     4201 cttatcatgt ctggctctag ctatcccgcc cctaactccg cccatcccgc ccctaactcc
     4261 gcccagttcc gcccattctc cgccccatgg ctgactaatt ttttttattt atgcagaggc
     4321 cgaggccgcc tcggcctctg agctattcca gaagtagtga ggaggctttt ttggaggcct
     4381 agggacgtac ccaattcgcc ctatagtgag tcgtattacg cgcgctcact ggccgtcgtt
     4441 ttacaacgtc gtgactggga aaaccctggc gttacccaac ttaatcgcct tgcagcacat
     4501 ccccctttcg ccagctggcg taatagcgaa gaggcccgca ccgatcgccc ttcccaacag
     4561 ttgcgcagcc tgaatggcga atgggnnnnn nnnnnnnnnn nnnnnnnnnn nnnnnnnnnn
     4621 nnnnnnnnnn nnnnnnnnnn nnnnnnnnnn nnnnnnnnnn nnnnnnnnnn nnnnnnnnnn
     4681 nnnnnnnnnn nnnnnnnnnn nnnnnnnnnc nnnnnnnnnn nnnnnnnnnn nnnnnnnnnn
     4741 nnnnnnnnnn nnnnnnnnnn nnnnnnnnnn nnnnnnnnnn nnnnnnnnnn nnnnnnnnnn
     4801 nannnnnnnn nnnnnnnnnn nnnnnnnnnn nnnnnnnnnn nnnnnnnnnn ncctttgacg
     4861 ttggagtcca cgttctttaa tagtggactc ttgttccaaa ctggaacaac actcaaccct
     4921 atctcggtct attcttttga tttataaggg attttgccga tttcggccta ttggttaaaa
     4981 aatgagctga tttaacaaaa atttaacgcg aattttaaca aaatattaac gcttacaatt
     5041 taggtggcac ttttcgggga aatgtgcgcg gaacccctat ttgtttattt ttctaaatac
     5101 attcaaatat gtatccgctc atgagacaat aaccctgata aatgcttcaa taatattgaa
     5161 aaaggaagag tatgagtatt caacatttcc gtgtcgccct tattcccttt tttgcggcat
     5221 tttgccttcc tgtttttgct cacccagaaa cgctggtgaa agtaaaagat gctgaagatc
     5281 agttgggtgc acgagtgggt tacatcgaac tggatctcaa cagcggtaag atccttgaga
     5341 gttttcgccc cgaagaacgt tttccaatga tgagcacttt taaagttctg ctatgtggcg
     5401 cggtattatc ccgtattgac gccgggcaag agcaactcgg tcgccgcata cactattctc
     5461 agaatgactt ggttgagtac tcaccagtca cagaaaagca tcttacggat ggcatgacag
     5521 taagagaatt atgcagtgct gccataacca tgagtgataa cactgcggcc aacttacttc
     5581 tgacaacgat cggaggaccg aaggagctaa ccgctttttt gcacaacatg ggggatcatg
     5641 taactcgcct tgatcgttgg gaaccggagc tgaatgaagc cataccaaac gacgagcgtg
     5701 acaccacgat gcctgtagca atggcaacaa cgttgcgcaa actattaact ggcgaactac
     5761 ttactctagc ttcccggcaa caattaatag actggatgga ggcggataaa gttgcaggac
     5821 cacttctgcg ctcggccctt ccggctggct ggtttattgc tgataaatct ggagccggtg
     5881 agcgtgggtc tcgcggtatc attgcagcac tggggccaga tggtaagccc tcccgtatcg
     5941 tagttatcta cacgacgggg agtcaggcaa ctatggatga acgaaataga cagatcgctg
     6001 agataggtgc ctcactgatt aagcattggt aactgtcaga ccaagtttac tcatatatac
     6061 tttagattga tttaaaactt catttttaat ttaaaaggat ctaggtgaag atcctttttg
     6121 ataatctcat gaccaaaatc ccttaacgtg agttttcgtt ccactgagcg tcagaccccg
     6181 tagaaaagat caaaggatct tcttgagatc ctttttttct gcgcgtaatc tgctgcttgc
     6241 aaacaaaaaa accaccgcta ccagcggtgg tttgtttgcc ggatcaagag ctaccaactc
     6301 tttttccgaa ggtaactggc ttcagcagag cgcagatacc aaatactgtt cttctagtgt
     6361 agccgtagtt aggccaccac ttcaagaact ctgtagcacc gcctacatac ctcgctctgc
     6421 taatcctgtt accagtggct gctgccagtg gcgataagtc gtgtcttacc gggttggact
     6481 caagacgata gttaccggat aaggcgcagc ggtcgggctg aacggggggt tcgtgcacac
     6541 agcccagctt ggagcgaacg acctacaccg aactgagata cctacagcgt gagctatgag
     6601 aaagcgccac gcttcccgaa gggagaaagg cggacaggta tccggtaagc ggcagggtcg
     6661 gaacaggaga gcgcacgagg gagcttccag ggggaaacgc ctggtatctt tatagtcctg
     6721 tcgggtttcg ccacctctga cttgagcgtc gatttttgtg atgctcgtca ggggggcgga
     6781 gcctatggaa aaacgccagc aacgcggcct ttttacggtt cctggccttt tgctggcctt
     6841 ttgctcacat gttctttcct gcgttatccc ctgattctgt ggataaccgt attaccgcct
     6901 ttgagtgagc tgataccgct cgccgcagcc gaacgaccga gcgcagcgag tcagtgagcg
     6961 aggaagcgga agagcgccca atacgcaaac cgcctctccc cgcgcgttgg ccgattcatt
     7021 aatgcagctg gcacgacagg tttcccgact ggaaagcggg cagtgagcgc aacgcaatta
     7081 atgtgagtta gctcactcat taggcacccc aggctttaca ctttatgctt ccggctcgta
     7141 tgttgtgtgg aattgtgagc ggataacaat ttcacacagg aaacagctat gaccatgatt
     7201 acgccaagcg cgcaattaac cctcactaaa gggaacaaaa gctggagctg caagcttaat
     7261 gtagtcttat gcaatactct tgtagtcttg caacatggta acgatgagtt agcaacatgc
     7321 cttacaagga gagaaaaagc accgtgcatg ccgattggtg gaagtaaggt ggtacgatcg
     7381 tgccttatta ggaaggcaac agacgggtct gacatggatt ggacgaacca ctgaattgcc
     7441 gcattgcaga gatattgtat ttaagtgcct agctcgatac ataaacgggt ctctctggtt
     7501 agaccagatc tgagcctggg agctctctgg ctaactaggg aacccactgc ttaagcctca
     7561 ataaagcttg ccttgagtgc ttcaagtagt gtgtgcccgt ctgttgtgtg actctggtaa
     7621 ctagagatcc ctcagaccct tttagtcagt gtggaaaatc tctagcagtg gcgcccgaac
     7681 agggacttga aagcgaaagg gaaaccagag gagctctctc gacgcaggac tcggcttgct
     7741 gaagcgcgca cggcaagagg cgaggggcgg cgactggtga gtacgccaaa aattttgact
     7801 agcggaggct agaaggagag agatgggtgc gagagcgtca gtattaagcg ggggagaatt
     7861 agatcgcgat gggaaaaaat tcggttaagg ccagggggaa agaaaaaata taaattaaaa
     7921 catatagtat gggcaagcag ggagctagaa cgattcgcag ttaatcctgg cctgttagaa
     7981 acatcagaag gctgtagaca aatactggga cagctacaac catcccttca gacaggatca
     8041 gaagaactta gatcattata taatacagta gcaaccctct attgtgtggg taatgactcc
     8101 aacttactga tagtgtttta tgttcagata atgcccgatg accttgtcat gcaactccac
     8161 cgattttgag aacgacagta acttccgtcc cagccttgcc agatgttgtc tcagattcag
     8221 attatgtcgc tcaatgcgct gagtgtaacg cttgctgata acgtgcagct ttcccttcag
     8281 gcgtgattca tacagcggcc agccatccgt catctatacc acgacctcaa aggccgacag
     8341 caggctcaga agacgctcca gtgtggccag agtgcgttca ccgaagacgt gcgccacaac
     8401 cgtcctccgt atcctgtcat acgcgtaaaa cagccagcgc tgacgtgatt tagcaccgac
     8461 gtagccccac tgttcgtcca tttcagcgca gacaatcaca tcactgcccg gttgtatgcg
     8521 cgaggttacc gactgcggcc tgagtttttt aagtgacgta aaaccgtgtt gaggccaacg
     8581 cccataatgc gtgcactggc gcgacatccg acgccattca tggccatatc aatgattttc
     8641 tggtgcttac cgggctgaga ggcggtgtaa gtgaactgta gttgccatgt tttacggcaa
     8701 ggagagcaga gatagcgctg atgtccggca gtgcttttgc cgttacgcac cacgccttca
     8761 gtagcggagc aggaaggaca tctgatggaa atggaagcca cgcaagcacc ttaaaatcac
     8821 catcatacac taaatcagta agttggcagc attacctatt gtgtgcatca aaggatagag
     8881 ataaaagaca ccaaggaagc tttagacaag atagaggaag agcaaaacaa aagtaagacc
     8941 accgcacagc aagcggccgc tgatcttcag acctggagga ggagatatga gggacaattg
     9001 gagaagtgaa ttatataaat ataaagtagt aaaaattgaa ccattaggag tagcacccac
     9061 caaggcaaag agaagagtgg tgcagagaga aaaaagagca gtgggaatag gagctttgtt
     9121 ccttgggttc ttgggagcag caggaagcac tatgggcgca gcgtcaatga cgctgacggt
     9181 acaggccaga caattattgt ctggtatagt gcagcagcag aacaatttgc tgagggctat
     9241 tgaggcgcaa cagcatctgt tgcaactcac agtctggggc atcaagcagc tccaggcaag
     9301 aatcctggct gtggaaagat acctaaagga tcaacagctc ctggggattt ggggttgctc
     9361 tggaaaactc atttgcacca ctgctgtgcc ttggaatgct agttggagta ataaatctct
     9421 ggaacagatt tggaatcaca cgacctggat ggagtgggac agagaaatta acaattacac
     9481 aagcttaata cactccttaa ttgaagaatc gcaaaaccag caagaaaaga atgaacaaga
     9541 attattggaa ttagataaat gggcaagttt gtggaattgg tttaacataa caaattggct
     9601 gtggtatata aaattattca taatgatagt aggaggcttg gtaggtttaa gaatagtttt
     9661 tgctgtactt tctatagtga atagagttag gcagggatat tcaccattat cgtttcagac
     9721 ccacctccca accccgaggg gacccgacag gcccgaagga atagaagaag aaggtggaga
     9781 gagagacaga gacagatcca ttcgattagt gaacggatct cgacggtatc gatcacgaga
     9841 ctagcctcga gaagcttgat gacggtatcg ataagctttg caaagatgga taaagtttta
     9901 aacagagagg aatctttgca gctaatggac cttctaggtc ttgaaaggag tgggaatt
//
